>Addgene plasmid #169831 | pMXS-IRES-BLAST flag-CAD delta Loop1 | addgene full sequence | sequence record 333146 | Addgene NGS Result
CAAATAGGGGTTCCGCGCACATTTCCCCGAAAAGTGCCACCTGCATAATGAAAGACCCCACCTGTAGGTT
TGGCAAGCTAGCTTAAGTAACGCCATTTTGCAAGGCATGGAAAAATACATAACTGAGAATAGAAAAGTTC
AGATCAAGGTCAGGAACAGATGGAACAGCTGAATATGGGCCAAACAGGATATCTGTGGTAAGCAGTTCCT
GCCCCGGCTCAGGGCCAAGAACAGATGGAACAGCTGAATATGGGCCAAACAGGATATCTGTGGTAAGCAG
TTCCTGCCCCGGCTCAGGGCCAAGAACAGATGGTCCCCAGATGCGGTCCAGCCCTCAGCAGTTTCTAGAG
AACCATCAGATGTTTCCAGGGTGCCCCAAGGACCTGAAATGACCCTGTGCCTTATTTGAACTAACCAATC
AGTTCGCTTCTCGCTTCTGTTCGCGCGCTTCTGCTCCCCGAGCTCAATAAAAGAGCCCACAACCCCTCAC
TCGGGGCGCCAGTCCTCCGATTGACTGAGTCGCCCGGGTACCCGTGTATCCAATAAACCCTCTTGCAGTT
GCATCCGACTTGTGGTCTCGCTGTTCCTTGGGAGGGTCTCCTCTGAGTGATTGACTACCCGTCAGCGGGG
GTCTTTCACATGCAGCATGTATCAAAATTAATTTGGTTTTTTTTCTTAAGTATTTACATTAAATGGCCAT
AGTTGCATTAATGAATCGGCCAACGCGCGGGGAGAGGCGGTTTGCGTATTGGGCGCTCTTCCGCTTCCTC
GCTCACTGACTCGCTGCGCTCGGTCGTTCGGCTGCGGCGAGCGGTATCAGCTCACTCAAAGGCGGTAATA
CGGTTATCCACAGAATCAGGGGATAACGCAGGAAAGAACATGTGAGCAAAAGGCCAGCAAAAGGCCAGGA
ACCGTAAAAAGGCCGCGTTGCTGGCGTTTTTCCATAGGCTCCGCCCCCCTGACGAGCATCACAAAAATCG
ACGCTCAAGTCAGAGGTGGCGAAACCCGACAGGACTATAAAGATACCAGGCGTTTCCCCCTGGAAGCTCC
CTCGTGCGCTCTCCTGTTCCGACCCTGCCGCTTACCGGATACCTGTCCGCCTTTCTCCCTTCGGGAAGCG
TGGCGCTTTCTCATAGCTCACGCTGTAGGTATCTCAGTTCGGTGTAGGTCGTTCGCTCCAAGCTGGGCTG
TGTGCACGAACCCCCCGTTCAGCCCGACCGCTGCGCCTTATCCGGTAACTATCGTCTTGAGTCCAACCCG
GTAAGACACGACTTATCGCCACTGGCAGCAGCCACTGGTAACAGGATTAGCAGAGCGAGGTATGTAGGCG
GTGCTACAGAGTTCTTGAAGTGGTGGCCTAACTACGGCTACACTAGAAGAACAGTATTTGGTATCTGCGC
TCTGCTGAAGCCAGTTACCTTCGGAAAAAGAGTTGGTAGCTCTTGATCCGGCAAACAAACCACCGCTGGT
AGCGGTGGTTTTTTTGTTTGCAAGCAGCAGATTACGCGCAGAAAAAAAGGATCTCAAGAAGATCCTTTGA
TCTTTTCTACGGGGTCTGACGCTCAGTGGAACGAAAACTCACGTTAAGGGATTTTGGTCATGAGATTATC
AAAAAGGATCTTCACCTAGATCCTTTTGCGGCCGGCCGCAAATCAATCTAAAGTATATATGAGTAAACTT
GGTCTGACAGTTACCAATGCTTAATCAGTGAGGCACCTATCTCAGCGATCTGTCTATTTCGTTCATCCAT
AGTTGCCTGACTCCCCGTCGTGTAGATAACTACGATACGGGAGGGCTTACCATCTGGCCCCAGTGCTGCA
ATGATACCGCGAGACCCACGCTCACCGGCTCCAGATTTATCAGCAATAAACCAGCCAGCCGGAAGGGCCG
AGCGCAGAAGTGGTCCTGCAACTTTATCCGCCTCCATCCAGTCTATTAATTGTTGCCGGGAAGCTAGAGT
AAGTAGTTCGCCAGTTAATAGTTTGCGCAACGTTGTTGCCATTGCTACAGGCATCGTGGTGTCACGCTCG
TCGTTTGGTATGGCTTCATTCAGCTCCGGTTCCCAACGATCAAGGCGAGTTACATGATCCCCCATGTTGT
GCAAAAAAGCGGTTAGCTCCTTCGGTCCTCCGATCGTTGTCAGAAGTAAGTTGGCCGCAGTGTTATCACT
CATGGTTATGGCAGCACTGCATAATTCTCTTACTGTCATGCCATCCGTAAGATGCTTTTCTGTGACTGGT
GAGTACTCAACCAAGTCATTCTGAGAATAGTGTATGCGGCGACCGAGTTGCTCTTGCCCGGCGTCAATAC
GGGATAATACCGCGCCACATAGCAGAACTTTAAAAGTGCTCATCATTGGAAAACGTTCTTCGGGGCGAAA
ACTCTCAAGGATCTTACCGCTGTTGAGATCCAGTTCGATGTAACCCACTCGTGCACCCAACTGATCTTCA
GCATCTTTTACTTTCACCAGCGTTTCTGGGTGAGCAAAAACAGGAAGGCAAAATGCCGCAAAAAAGGGAA
TAAGGGCGACACGGAAATGTTGAATACTCATACTCTTCCTTTTTCAATATTATTGAAGCATTTATCAGGG
TTATTGTCTCATGAGCGGATACATATTTGAATGTATTTAGAAAAATAAA
Features (pLannotate 1.2.2; 6 found; start..end, strand, type, name):
     47..168     +  LTR            3' LTR (ΔU3) (fragment): self-inactivating 3' long terminal repeat (LTR) from Moloney murine leukemia virus
    169..638     +  LTR            LTR: long terminal repeat from Moloney murine leukemia virus
    704..756     -  CDS            lacI (fragment): lac repressor; lacI; The lac repressor binds to the lac operator to inhibit transcription in E. coli. This inhibition can be relieved by adding lactose or isopropyl-β-D-thiogalactopyranoside (IPTG).
    939..1527    -  rep_origin     ori: high-copy-number ColE1/pMB1/pBR322/pUC origin of replication
   1691..2551    -  CDS            AmpR: β-lactamase; bla; confers resistance to ampicillin, carbenicillin, and related antibiotics
   2552..17      -  promoter       AmpR promoter (across the origin): bla
