>Addgene plasmid #169831 | pMXS-IRES-BLAST flag-CAD delta Loop1 | addgene full sequence | sequence record 340974 | Addgene NGS Result
CTCTCCCCCTTGAACCTCCTCGTTCGACCCCGCCTCGATCCTCCCTTTATCCAGCCCTCACTCCTTCTCT
AGGCGCCCCCATATGGCCATATGAGATCTTATATGGGGCACCCCCGCCCCTTGTAAACTTCCCTGACCCT
GACATGACAAGAGTTACTAACAGCCCCTCTCTCCAAGCTCACTTACAGGCTCTCTACTTAGTCCAGCACG
AAGTCTGGAGACCTCTGGCGGCAGCCTACCAAGAACAACTGGACCGACCGGTGGTACCTCACCCTTACCG
AGTCGGCGACACAGTGTGGGTCCGCCGACACCAGACTAAGAACCTAGAACCTCGCTGGAAAGGACCTTAC
ACAGTCCTGCTGACCACCCCCACCGCCCTCAAAGTAGACGGCATCGCAGCTTGGATACACGCCGCCCACG
TGAAGGCTGCCGACCCCGGGGGTGGACCATCCTCTAGACTGCCGGATCTAGCTAGTTAATTAAGGATCCA
TGGCGGCCCTAGTGTTGGAGGACGGGTCGGTCCTGCGGGGCCAGCCCTTTGGGGCCGCCGTGTCGACTGC
CGGGGAAGTGGTGTTTCAAACCGGCATGGTCGGCTACCCCGAGGCCCTCACTGATCCCTCCTACAAGGCA
CAGATCTTAGTGCTCACCTATCCTCTGATCGGCAACTATGGCATCCCCCCAGATGAAATGGATGAGTTCG
GTCTCTGCAAGTGGTTTGAATCCTCGGGCATCCACGTAGCAGCACTGGTAGTGGGAGAGTGCTGTCCTAC
TCCCAGCCACTGGAGTGCCACCCGCACCCTGCATGAGTGGCTGCAGCAGCATGGCATCCCTGGCTTGCAA
GGAGTAGACACTCGGGAGCTGACCAAGAAGTTGCGGGAACAGGGGTCTCTGCTGGGGAAGCTGGTCCAGA
ATGGAACAGAACCTTCAAGTCTGCCATTCTTGGACCCCAATGCCCGCCCCCTGGTACCAGAGGTCTCCAT
TAAGACTCCACGGGTATTCAATACAGGGGGTGCCCCTCGGATCCTTGCTTTGGACTGTGGCCTCAAGTAT
AATCAGATCCGATGCCTCTGCCAGCGTGGGGCTGAGGTCACTGTGGTACCCTGGGACCATGCACTAGACA
GCCAAGAGTATGAGGGTCTCTTCTTAAGTAATGGGCCTGGTGACCCTGCCTCCTATCCCAGTGTCGTATC
CACACTGAGCCGTGTTTTATCTGAGCCTAATCCCCGACCTGTCTTTGGGATCTGCCTGGGACACCAGCTA
TTGGCCTTAGCCATTGGGGCCAAGACTTACAAGATGAGATATGGGAACCGAGGCCATAACCAGCCCTGCT
TGTTGGTGGGCTCTGGGCGCTGCTTTCTGACATCCCAGAACCATGGGTTTGCTGTGGAGACAGACTCACT
GCCAGCAGACTGGGCTCCTCTCTTCACCAACGCCAATGATGGTTCCAATGAAGGCATTGTGCACAACAGC
TTGCCTTTCTTCAGTGTCCAGTTTCACCCAGAGCACCAAGCTGGCCCTTCAGATATGGAACTGCTTTTCG
ATATCTTTCTGGAAACTGTGAAAGAGGCCACAGCTGGGAACCCTGGGGGCCAGACAGTTAGAGAGCGGCT
GACTGAGCGCCTCTGTCCCCCTGGGATTCCCACTCCCGGCTCTGGACTTCCACCACCACGAAAGGTTCTG
ATCCTGGGCTCAGGGGGCCTCTCCATTGGCCAAGCTGGAGAATTTGACTACTCGGGCTCTCAGGCAATTA
AGGCCCTGAAGGAGGAAAACATCCAGACGTTGCTGATCAACCCCAATATTGCCACAGTGCAGACCTCCCA
GGGGCTGGCCGACAAGGTCTATTTTCTTCCCATAACACCTCATTATGTAACCCAGGTGATACGTAATGAA
CGCCCCGATGGTGTGTTACTGACTTTTGGGGGCCAGACTGCTCTGAACTGTGGTGTGGAGCTGACCAAGG
CCGGGGTGCTGGCTCGGTATGGGGTCCGGGTCCTGGGCACACCAGTGGAGACCATTGAGCTGACCGAGGA
TCGACGGGCCTTTGCTGCCAGAATGGCAGAGATCGGAGAGCATGTGGCCCCGAGCGAGGCAGCAAATTCT
CTTGAACAGGCCCAGGCAGCCGCTGAACGGCTGGGGTACCCTGTGCTAGTGCGTGCAGCCTTTGCCCTGG
GTGGCCTGGGCTCTGGCTTTGCCTCTAACAGGGAGGAGCTCTCTGCTCTCGTGGCCCCAGCTTTTGCCCA
TACCAGCCAAGTGCTAGTAGACAAGTCTCTGAAGGGATGGAAGGAGATTGAGTACGAGGTGGTGAGAGAC
GCCTATGGCAACTGTGTCACGGTGTGTAACATGGAGAACTTGGACCCACTGGGCATCCACACTGGTGAGT
CCATAGTGGTGGCCCCTAGCCAGACACTGAATGACAGGGAGTATCAGCTCCTGAGGCAGACAGCTATCAA
GGTGACCCAGCACCTGGGAATTGTTGGGGAGTGCAATGTGCAGTATGCCTTGAACCCTGAGTCTGAGCAG
TATTACATCATTGAAGTGAATGCCAGGCTCTCTCGCAGCTCTGCCCTGGCCAGTAAGGCCACAGGTTATC
CACTGGCTTATGTGGCAGCCAAGCTAGCATTGGGCATCCCTTTGCCTGAGCTCAGGAACTCTGTGACAGG
GGGTACAGCAGCCTTTGAACCCAGCGTGGATTATTGTGTGGTGAAGATTCCTCGATGGGACCTTAGCAAG
TTCCTGCGAGTCAGCACAAAGATTGGGAGCTGCATGAAGAGCGTTGGTGAAGTCATGGGCATTGGGCGTT
CATTTGAGGAGGCCTTCCAGAAGGCCCTGCGCATGGTGGATGAGAACTGTGTGGGCTTTGATCACACAGT
GAAACCAGTCAGCGATATGGAGTTGGAGACTCCAACAGATAAGCGGATTTTTGTGGTGGCAGCTGCTTTG
TGGGCTGGTTATTCAGTGGACCGCCTGTATGAGCTCACACGCATCGACCGCTGGTTCCTGCACCGAATGA
AGCGTATCATCGCACATGCCCAGCTGCTAGAACAACACCGTGGACAGCCTTTGCCGCCAGACCTGCTGCA
ACAGGCCAAGTGTCTTGGCTTCTCAGACAAACAGATTGCCCTTGCAGTTCTGAGCACAGAGCTGGCTGTT
CGCAAGCTGCGTCAGGAACTGGGGATCTGTCCAGCAGTGAAACAGATTGACACAGTTGCAGCTGAGTGGC
CAGCCCAGACAAATTACCTATACCTAACGTATTGGGGCACCACCCATGACCTCACCTTTCGAACACCTCA
TGTCCTAGTCCTTGGCTCTGGCGTCTACCGTATTGGCTCTAGCGTTGAATTTGACTGGTGTGCTGTAGGC
TGCATCCAGCAGCTCCGAAAGATGGGATATAAGACCATCATGGTGAACTATAACCCAGAGACAGTCAGCA
CCGACTATGACATGTGTGATCGACTCTACTTTGATGAGATCTCTTTTGAGGTGGTGATGGACATCTATGA
GCTCGAGAACCCTGAAGGTGTGATCCTATCCATGGGTGGACAGCTGCCCAACAACATGGCCATGGCGTTG
CATCGGCAGCAGTGCCGGGTGCTGGGCACCTCCCCTGAAGCCATTGACTCGGCTGAGAACCGTTTCAAGT
TTTCCCGGCTCCTTGACACCATTGGTATCAGCCAGCCTCAGTGGAGGGAGCTCAGTGACCTCGAGTCTGC
TCGCCAATTCTGCCAGACCGTGGGGTACCCCTGTGTGGTGCGCCCCTCCTATGTGCTGAGCGGTGCTGCT
ATGAATGTGGCCTACACGGATGGAGACCTGGAGCGCTTCCTGAGCAGCGCAGCAGCCGTCTCCAAAGAGC
ATCCCGTGGTCATCTCCAAGTTCATCCAGGAGGCTAAGGAGATTGACGTGGATGCCGTGGCCTCTGATGG
TGTGGTGGCAGCCATCGCCATCTCTGAGCATGTGGAGAATGCAGGTGTGCATTCAGGTGATGCGACGCTG
GTGACCCCCCCACAAGATATCACTGCCAAAACCCTGGAGCGGATCAAAGCCATTGTGCATGCTGTGGGCC
AGGAGCTACAGGTCACAGGACCCTTCAATCTGCAGCTCATTGCCAAGGATGACCAGCTGAAAGTTATTGA
ATGCAACGTACGTGTCTCTCGCTCCTTCCCCTTCGTTTCCAAGACACTGGGTGTGGACCTAGTAGCCTTG
GCCACGCGGGTCATCATGGGGGAAGAAGTGGAACCTGTGGGGCTAATGACTGGTTCTGGAGTTGTGGGAG
TAAAGGTGCCTCAGTTCTCCTTCTCCCGCTTGGCGGGTGCTGACGTGGTGTTGGGTGTGGAAATGACCAG
TACTGGGGAGGTGGCCGGCTTTGGGGAGAGCCGCTGTGAGGCATACCTCAAGGCCATGCTAAGCACTGGC
TTTAAGATCCCCAAGAAGAATATCCTGCTGACCATTGGCAGCTATAAGAACAAAAGCGAGCTGCTCCCAA
CTGTGCGGCTACTGGAGAGCCTGGGCTACAGCCTCTATGCCAGTCTCGGCACAGCTGACTTCTACACTGA
GCATGGCGTCAAGGTAACAGCTGTGGACTGGCACCAGCGGAGCATCCTGGAGCAGCTAGCTGAGAAAAAC
TTTGAGCTGGTGATTAACCTGTCAATGCGTGGAGCTGGGGGCCGGCGTCTCTCTTCCTTTGTCACCAAGG
GCTACCGCACCCGACGCTTGGCCGCTGACTTCTCCGTGCCCCTAATCATCGATATCAAGTGCACCAAACT
CTTTGTGGAGGCCCTAGGCCAGATCGGGCCAGCCCCTCCTTTGAAGGTGCATGTTGACTGTATGACCTCC
CAAAAGCTTGTGCGACTGCCGGGATTGATTGATGTCCATGTGCACCTGCGGGAACCAGGTGGGACACATA
AGGAGGACTTTGCTTCAGGCACAGCCGCTGCCCTGGCTGGGGGTATCACCATGGTGTGTGCCATGCCTAA
TACCCGGCCCCCCATCATTGACGCCCCTGCTCTGGCCCTGGCCCAGAAGCTGGCAGAGGCTGGCGCCCGG
TGCGACTTTGCGCTATTCCTTGGGGCCTCGTCTGAAAATGCAGGAACCTTGGGCACCGTGGCCGGGTCTG
CAGCCGGGCTGAAGCTTTACCTCAATGAGACCTTCTCTGAGCTGCGGCTGGACAGCGTGGTCCAGTGGAT
GGAGCATTTCGAGACATGGCCCTCCCACCTCCCCATTGTGGCTCACGCGGAGCAGCAAACCGTGGCTGCT
GTCCTCATGGTGGCTCAGCTCACTCAGCGCTCAGTGCACATATGTCACGTGGCACGGAAGGAGGAGATCC
TGCTAATTAAAGCTGCAAAGGCACGGGGCTTGCCAGTGACCTGCGAGGTGGCTCCCCACCACCTGTTCCT
AAGCCATGATGACCTGGAGCGCCTGGGGCCTGGGAAGGGGGAGGTCCGGCCTGAGCTTGGCTCCCGCCAG
GATGTGGAAGCCCTGTGGGAGAACATGGCTGTCATCGACTGCTTTGCCTCAGACCATGCTCCCCATACCT
TGGAGGAGAAGTGTGGGTCCAGGCCCCCACCTGGGTTCCCAGGGTTAGAGACCATGCTGCCACTACTCCT
GACGGCTGTAAGCGAGGGCCGGCTCAGCCTGGACGACCTGCTGCAGCGATTGCACCACAATCCTCGGCGC
ATCTTTCACCTGCCTCCGCAGGAGGACACCTATGTGGAGGTGGATCTGGAGCATGAGTGGACAATTCCCA
GCCACATGCCCTTCTCCAAGGCCCACTGGACACCTTTTGAAGGGCAGAAAGTGAAGGGCACCGTCCGCCG
TGTGGTCCTGCGAGGGGAGGTTGCCTATATCGATGGGCAGGTTCTGGTACCCCCGGGCTATGGACAGGAT
GTACGGAAGTGGCCACAGGGGGCTGTTCCTCAGCTCCCACCCTCAGCCCCTGCCACTAGTGAGATGACCA
CGACACCTGAAAGACCCCGCCGTGGCATCCCAGGGCTTCCTGATGGCCGCTTCCATCTGCCGCCCCGAAT
CCATCGAGCCTCCGACCCAGGTTTGCCAGCTGAGGAGCCAAAGGAGAAGTCCTCTCGGAAGGTAGCCGAG
CCAGAGCTGATGGGAACCCCTGATGGCACCTGCTACCCTCCACCACCAGTACCGAGACAGGCATCTCCCC
AGAACCTGGGGACCCCTGGCTTGCTGCACCCCCAGACCTCACCCCTGCTGCACTCATTAGTGGGCCAACA
TATCCTGTCCGTCCAGCAGTTCACCAAGGATCAGATGTCTCACCTGTTCAATGTGGCACACACACTGCGT
ATGATGGTGCAGAAGGAGCGGAGCCTCGACATCCTGAAGGGGAAGGTCATGGCCTCCATGTTCTATGAAG
TGAGCACACGGACCAGCAGCTCCTTTGCAGCAGCCATGGCCCGGCTGGGAGGTGCTGTGCTCAGCTTCTC
GGAAGCCACATCGTCCGTCCAGAAGGGCGAATCCCTGGCTGACTCCGTGCAGACCATGAGCTGCTATGCC
GACGTCGTCGTGCTCCGGCACCCCCAGCCTGGAGCAGTGGAGCTGGCCGCCAAGCACTGCCGGAGGCCAG
TGATCAATGCTGGGGATGGGGTCGGAGAGCACCCCACCCAGGCCCTGCTGGACATCTTCACCATCCGTGA
GGAGCTGGGAACTGTCAATGGCATGACGATCACGATGGTGGGTGACCTGAAGCACGGACGCACAGTACAT
TCCCTGGCCTGCCTGCTCACCCAGTATCGTGTCAGCCTGCGCTACGTGGCACCTCCCAGCCTGCGCATGC
CACCCACTGTGCGGGCCTTCGTGGCCTCCCGCGGCACCAAGCAGGAGGAATTCGAGAGCATTGAGGAGGC
GCTGCCTGACACTGATGTGCTCTACATGACTCGAATCCAGAAGGAACGATTTGGCTCTACCCAGGAGTAC
GAAGCTTGCTTTGGTCAGTTCATCCTCACTCCCCACATCATGACCCGGGCCAAGAAGAAGATGGTGGTGA
TGCACCCGATGCCCCGTGTCAACGAGATAAGCGTGGAAGTGGACTCGGATCCCCGCGCAGCCTACTTCCG
CCAGGCTGAGAACGGCATGTACATCCGCATGGCTCTGTTAGCCACCGTGCTGGGCCGTTTCGACTACAAA
GACGATGACGACAAGTAGGAATTCCTGCAGGCCTCGAGGGCCGGCGCGCCGCGGCCGCTACGTAAATTCC
GCCCCCCCCCCCCTCTCCCTCCCCCCCCCCTAACGTTACTGGCCGAAGCCGCTTGGAATAAGGCCGGTGT
GCGTTTGTCTATATGTTATTTTCCACCATATTGCCGTCTTTTGGCAATGTGAGGGCCCGGAAACCTGGCC
CTGTCTTCTTGACGAGCATTCCTAGGGGTCTTTCCCCTCTCGCCAAAGGAATGCAAGGTCTGTTGAATGT
CGTGAAGGAAGCAGTTCCTCTGGAAGCTTCTTGAAGACAAACAACGTCTGTAGCGACCCTTTGCAGGCAG
CGGAACCCCCCACCTGGCGACAGGTGCCTCTGCGGCCAAAAGCCACGTGTATAAGATACACCTGCAAAGG
CGGCACAACCCCAGTGCCACGTTGTGAGTTGGATAGTTGTGGAAAGAGTCAAATGGCTCTCCTCAAGCGT
ATTCAACAAGGGGCTGAAGGATGCCCAGAAGGTACCCCATTGTATGGGATCTGATCTGGGGCCTCGGTGC
ACATGCTTTACATGTGTTTAGTCGAGGTTAAAAAAACGTCTAGGCCCCCCGAACCACGGGGACGTGGTTT
TCCTTTGAAAAACACGATGATAATATGGCCACAACCATGGTTCCTTTGTCTCAAGAAGAATCCACCCTCA
TTGAAAGAGCAACGGCTACAATCAACAGCATCCCCATCTCTGAAGACTACAGCGTCGCCAGCGCAGCTCT
CTCTAGCGACGGCCGCATCTTCACTGGTGTCAATGTATATCATTTTACTGGGGGACCTTGTGCAGAACTC
GTGGTGCTGGGCACTGCTGCTGCTGCGGCAGCTGGCAACCTGACTTGTATCGTCGCGATCGGAAATGAGA
ACAGGGGCATCTTGAGCCCCTGCGGACGGTGCCGACAGGTGCTTCTCGATCTGCATCCTGGGATCAAAGC
CATAGTGAAGGACAGTGATGGACAGCCGACGGCAGTTGGGATTCGTGAATTGCTGCCCTCTGGTTATGTG
TGGGAGGGCTAAGTCGACGATAAAATAAAAGATTTTATTTAGTCTCCAGAAAAAGGGGGGAATGAAAGAC
CCCACCTGTAGGTTTGGCAAGCTAGCTTAAGTAACGCCATTTTGCAAGGCATGGAAAAATACATAACTGA
GAATAGAGAAGTTCAGATCAAGGTCAGGAACAGATGGAACAGCTGAATATGGGCCAAACAGGATATCTGT
GGTAAGCAGTTCCTGCCCCGGCTCAGGGCCAAGAACAGATGGAACAGCTGAATATGGGCCAAACAGGATA
TCTGTGGTAAGCAGTTCCTGCCCCGGCTCAGGGCCAAGAACAGATGGTCCCCAGATGCGGTCCAGCCCTC
AGCAGTTTCTAGAGAACCATCAGATGTTTCCAGGGTGCCCCAAGGACCTGAAATGACCCTGTGCCTTATT
TGAACTAACCAATCAGTTCGCTTCTCGCTTCTGTTCGCGCGCTTCTGCTCCCCGAGCTCAATAAAAGAGC
CCACAACCCCTCACTCGGGGCGCCAGTCCTCCGATTGACTGAGTCGCCCGGGTACCCGTGTATCCAATAA
ACCCTCTTGCAGTTGCATCCGACTTGTGGTCTCGCTGTTCCTTGGGAGGGTCTCCTCTGAGTGATTGACT
ACCCGTCAGCGGGGGTCTTTCACATGCAGCATGTATCAAAATTAATTTGGTTTTTTTTCTTAAGTATTTA
CATTAAATGGCCATAGTTGCATTAATGAATCGGCCAACGCGCGGGGAGAGGCGGTTTGCGTATTGGGCGC
TCTTCCGCTTCCTCGCTCACTGACTCGCTGCGCTCGGTCGTTCGGCTGCGGCGAGCGGTATCAGCTCACT
CAAAGGCGGTAATACGGTTATCCACAGAATCAGGGGATAACGCAGGAAAGAACATGTGAGCAAAAGGCCA
GCAAAAGGCCAGGAACCGTAAAAAGGCCGCGTTGCTGGCGTTTTTCCATAGGCTCCGCCCCCCTGACGAG
CATCACAAAAATCGACGCTCAAGTCAGAGGTGGCGAAACCCGACAGGACTATAAAGATACCAGGCGTTTC
CCCCTGGAAGCTCCCTCGTGCGCTCTCCTGTTCCGACCCTGCCGCTTACCGGATACCTGTCCGCCTTTCT
CCCTTCGGGAAGCGTGGCGCTTTCTCATAGCTCACGCTGTAGGTATCTCAGTTCGGTGTAGGTCGTTCGC
TCCAAGCTGGGCTGTGTGCACGAACCCCCCGTTCAGCCCGACCGCTGCGCCTTATCCGGTAACTATCGTC
TTGAGTCCAACCCGGTAAGACACGACTTATCGCCACTGGCAGCAGCCACTGGTAACAGGATTAGCAGAGC
GAGGTATGTAGGCGGTGCTACAGAGTTCTTGAAGTGGTGGCCTAACTACGGCTACACTAGAAGAACAGTA
TTTGGTATCTGCGCTCTGCTGAAGCCAGTTACCTTCGGAAAAAGAGTTGGTAGCTCTTGATCCGGCAAAC
AAACCACCGCTGGTAGCGGTGGTTTTTTTGTTTGCAAGCAGCAGATTACGCGCAGAAAAAAAGGATCTCA
AGAAGATCCTTTGATCTTTTCTACGGGGTCTGACGCTCAGTGGAACGAAAACTCACGTTAAGGGATTTTG
GTCATGAGATTATCAAAAAGGATCTTCACCTAGATCCTTTTGCGGCCGGCCGCAAATCAATCTAAAGTAT
ATATGAGTAAACTTGGTCTGACAGTTACCAATGCTTAATCAGTGAGGCACCTATCTCAGCGATCTGTCTA
TTTCGTTCATCCATAGTTGCCTGACTCCCCGTCGTGTAGATAACTACGATACGGGAGGGCTTACCATCTG
GCCCCAGTGCTGCAATGATACCGCGAGACCCACGCTCACCGGCTCCAGATTTATCAGCAATAAACCAGCC
AGCCGGAAGGGCCGAGCGCAGAAGTGGTCCTGCAACTTTATCCGCCTCCATCCAGTCTATTAATTGTTGC
CGGGAAGCTAGAGTAAGTAGTTCGCCAGTTAATAGTTTGCGCAACGTTGTTGCCATTGCTACAGGCATCG
TGGTGTCACGCTCGTCGTTTGGTATGGCTTCATTCAGCTCCGGTTCCCAACGATCAAGGCGAGTTACATG
ATCCCCCATGTTGTGCAAAAAAGCGGTTAGCTCCTTCGGTCCTCCGATCGTTGTCAGAAGTAAGTTGGCC
GCAGTGTTATCACTCATGGTTATGGCAGCACTGCATAATTCTCTTACTGTCATGCCATCCGTAAGATGCT
TTTCTGTGACTGGTGAGTACTCAACCAAGTCATTCTGAGAATAGTGTATGCGGCGACCGAGTTGCTCTTG
CCCGGCGTCAATACGGGATAATACCGCGCCACATAGCAGAACTTTAAAAGTGCTCATCATTGGAAAACGT
TCTTCGGGGCGAAAACTCTCAAGGATCTTACCGCTGTTGAGATCCAGTTCGATGTAACCCACTCGTGCAC
CCAACTGATCTTCAGCATCTTTTACTTTCACCAGCGTTTCTGGGTGAGCAAAAACAGGAAGGCAAAATGC
CGCAAAAAAGGGAATAAGGGCGACACGGAAATGTTGAATACTCATACTCTTCCTTTTTCAATATTATTGA
AGCATTTATCAGGGTTATTGTCTCATGAGCGGATACATATTTGAATGTATTTAGAAAAATAAACAAATAG
GGGTTCCGCGCACATTTCCCCGAAAAGTGCCACCTGCATAATGAAAGACCCCACCTGTAGGTTTGGCAAG
CTAGCTTAAGTAACGCCATTTTGCAAGGCATGGAAAAATACATAACTGAGAATAGAAAAGTTCAGATCAA
GGTCAGGAACAGATGGAACAGCTGAATATGGGCCAAACAGGATATCTGTGGTAAGCAGTTCCTGCCCCGG
CTCAGGGCCAAGAACAGATGGAACAGCTGAATATGGGCCAAACAGGATATCTGTGGTAAGCAGTTCCTGC
CCCGGCTCAGGGCCAAGAACAGATGGTCCCCAGATGCGGTCCAGCCCTCAGCAGTTTCTAGAGAACCATC
AGATGTTTCCAGGGTGCCCCAAGGACCTGAAATGACCCTGTGCCTTATTTGAACTAACCAATCAGTTCGC
TTCTCGCTTCTGTTCGCGCGCTTCTGCTCCCCGAGCTCAATAAAAGAGCCCACAACCCCTCACTCGGCGC
GCCAGTCCTCCGATTGACTGAGTCGCCCGGGTACCCGTGTATCCAATAAACCCTCTTGCAGTTGCATCCG
ACTTGTGGTCTCGCTGTTCCTTGGGAGGGTCTCCTCTGAGTGATTGACTACCCGTCAGCGGGGGTCTTTC
ATTTGGGGGCTCGTCCGGGATCGGGAGACCCCTGCCCAGGGACCACCGACCCACCACCGGGAGGTAAGCT
GGCCAGCAACTTATCTGTGTCTGTCCGATTGTCTAGTGTCTATGACTGATTTTATGCGCCTGCGTCGGTA
CTAGTTAGCTAACTAGCTCTGTATCTGGCGGACCCGTGGTGGAACTGACGAGTTCGGAACACCCGGCCGC
AACCCTGGGAGACGTCCCAGGGACTTCGGGGGCCGTTTTTGTGGCCCGACCTGAGTCCAAAAATCCCGAT
CGTTTTGGACTCTTTGGTGCACCCCCCTAATAGGAGGGATATGTGGTTCTGGTAGGAGACGAGAACCTAA
AACAGTTCCCGCCTCCGTCTGAATTTTTGCTTTCGGTTTGGGACCGAAGCCGCGCCGCGCGTCTTGTCTG
CTGCAGCATCGTTCTGTGTTGTCTCTGTCTGACTGTGTTTCTGTATTTGTCTGAAAATTAGGGCCAGACT
GTTACCACTCCCTTAAGTTTGACCTTAGGTCACTGGAAAGATGTCGAGCGGATCGCTCACAACCAGTCGG
TAGATGTCAAGAAGAGACGTTGGGTTACCTTCTGCTCTGCAGAATGGCCAACCTTTAACGTCGGATGGCC
GCGAGACGGCACCTTTAACCGAGACCTCATCACCCAGGTTAAGATCAAGGTCTTTTCACCTGGCCCGCAT
GGACACCCAGACCAGGTCCCCTACATCGTGACCTGGGAAGCCTTGGCTTTTGACCCCCCTCCCTGGGTCA
AGCCCTTTGTACACCCTAAGCCTCCGCCTCCTCTTCCTCCATCCGCCCCGT
Features (pLannotate 1.2.2; 14 found; start..end, strand, type, name):
     87..461     +  misc_feature   pol region: Moloney murine leukemia virus (MMLV) pol region containing the splice acceptor site
    490..7131    +  CDS            CAD: PYR1_HUMAN - Experimental evidence at protein level: Swiss-Prot protein existence level 1. This protein is a 'fusion' protein encoding four enzymatic activities of the pyrimidine pathway (GATase, CPSase, ATCase and DHOase). From Homo sapiens (Human).
   7331..7793    +  misc_feature   IRES: internal ribosome entry site (IRES) of the encephalomyocarditis virus (EMCV)
   7813..8202    +  CDS            BSD: blasticidin S deaminase; Aspergillus terreus BSD; confers resistance to blasticidin
   8251..8372    +  LTR            3' LTR (ΔU3) (fragment): self-inactivating 3' long terminal repeat (LTR) from Moloney murine leukemia virus
   8373..8842    +  LTR            LTR: long terminal repeat from Moloney murine leukemia virus
   8908..8960    -  CDS            lacI (fragment): lac repressor; lacI; The lac repressor binds to the lac operator to inhibit transcription in E. coli. This inhibition can be relieved by adding lactose or isopropyl-β-D-thiogalactopyranoside (IPTG).
   9143..9731    -  rep_origin     ori: high-copy-number ColE1/pMB1/pBR322/pUC origin of replication
   9895..10755   -  CDS            AmpR: β-lactamase; bla; confers resistance to ampicillin, carbenicillin, and related antibiotics
  10756..10860   -  promoter       AmpR promoter: bla
  10890..11483   +  LTR            LTR: long terminal repeat from Moloney murine leukemia virus
  11546..11745   +  misc_feature   MMLV Ψ: packaging signal of Moloney murine leukemia virus (MMLV)
  11797..11885   +  misc_feature   MESV Ψ (fragment): packaging signal of murine embryonic stem cell virus
  11962..77      +  CDS            gag (truncated) (across the origin): truncated Moloney murine leukemia virus (MMLV) gag gene lacking the start codon
