[The description below was written by a language model from this plasmid's Addgene catalogue record and pLannotate feature annotations shown in this document.]
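Description:
pMXS-IRES-BLAST flag-CAD delta Loop1 is a Moloney murine leukemia virus-based retroviral expression vector of about 12.3 kb, built on the pMXS-IRES-BLAST backbone for stable gene delivery into mammalian cells. In bacteria it is maintained through a high-copy ColE1/pUC-type origin and an ampicillin resistance gene driven by its own bla promoter. The viral portion comprises a 5' MMLV LTR, the MMLV packaging signal with an adjacent MESV Ψ fragment, a truncated gag lacking its start codon, and a pol fragment carrying the splice acceptor, followed by the payload and a 3' LTR. No separate internal promoter is annotated, so expression presumably comes from the 5' LTR. The packaging signal allows the transcript to be encapsidated when viral proteins are supplied in trans.

The insert is human CAD, the large multifunctional enzyme that combines the glutamine amidotransferase, carbamoyl-phosphate synthetase, aspartate transcarbamylase and dihydroorotase activities of de novo pyrimidine synthesis. This version lacks residues F1366 to P1376 ("Loop1") in the allosteric domain. According to the record it carries a C-terminal Flag tag, although the tag is not separately annotated in the feature table. Silent substitutions near the start of the coding sequence remove a PAM site, making the cDNA resistant to a specific sgRNA, which would suit expression in cells where endogenous CAD is targeted by CRISPR. Downstream, an EMCV IRES links translation of blasticidin S deaminase to the same transcript, so blasticidin selection enriches for CAD-expressing cells. The associated work concerns allosteric regulation of CAD during the cell cycle. A second, 2.6 kb sequence record covers only the 3' LTR, origin and ampicillin resistance region, and its features match the full-length record.
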