Addgene plasmid #169831: pMXS-IRES-BLAST flag-CAD delta Loop1
Purpose: Expresses C-terminal flag-tagged CAD with deletion of amino acids F1366 - P1376 in allosteric domain
Depositing lab: Richard Possemato. Depositing organization: NYU Grossman School of Medicine. Publication: Allosteric regulation of CAD modulates de novo pyrimidine synthesis during the cell cycle. Shin J, Mir H, Khurram MA, Fujihara KM, Dynlacht BD, Cardozo TJ, Possemato R. Nat Metab. 2023 Feb 6. doi: 10.1038/s42255-023-00735-9. PubMed 36747088.
Backbone
  Vector backbone: pMXS-IRES-BLAST
  Backbone size w/o insert (bp): 5600
  Total vector size (bp): 12300
  Vector type: Mammalian Expression, Retroviral
  Selectable markers: Blasticidin
Growth in bacteria
  Bacterial resistance: Ampicillin, 100 μg/mL
  Growth temperature: 37°C
  Growth strain: NEB Stable
  Copy number: High Copy
Gene/Insert
  Gene/Insert name: CAD (alt name: carbamoyl-phosphate synthetase 2, aspartate transcarbamylase, and dihydroorotase)
  Species: H. sapiens (human)
  Insert size (bp): 6700
  Mutation: Deletion of amino acids F1366 - P1376; TCCC -> AGTC silent mutations at nt527-530 eliminating PAM site for sgRNA target sequence 5’-ATTGGGGTCCAAGAATGGCA-3’
  GenBank ID: BC065510.1
  Entrez Gene: CAD (a.k.a. CDG1Z, DEE50, EIEE50, GATD4)
  Tag / fusion protein: Flag tag (C terminal on insert)
Terms and licenses: Academic/Nonprofit Terms; Industry Terms: Not Available to Industry
How to cite: pMXS-IRES-BLAST flag-CAD delta Loop1 was a gift from Richard Possemato (Addgene plasmid # 169831 ; http://n2t.net/addgene:169831 ; RRID:Addgene_169831)
